Addgene plasmid #176465: pGFP-Ub-VPS13D_dN
Purpose: express VPS13D lacking N-terminal 117 aa in mammalian cells
Depositing lab: Richard Youle. Depositing organization: National Institute of Neurological Disorders and Strokes (NINDS). Publication: VPS13D promotes peroxisome biogenesis. Baldwin HA, Wang C, Kanfer G, Shah HV, Velayos-Baeza A, Dulovic-Mahlow M, Bruggemann N, Anding A, Baehrecke EH, Maric D, Prinz WA, Youle RJ. J Cell Biol. 2021 May 3;220(5). pii: 212018. doi: 10.1083/jcb.202001188. PubMed 33891012.
Backbone
  Vector backbone: pEGFP-C1
  Backbone manufacturer: Clontech
  Backbone size w/o insert (bp): 3679
  Total vector size (bp): 17667
  Vector type: Mammalian Expression
Growth in bacteria
  Bacterial resistance: Kanamycin, 50 μg/mL
  Growth temperature: 37°C
  Growth strain: DH5alpha
  Copy number: High Copy
Gene/Insert
  Gene/Insert name: VPS13D (alt name: SCAR4)
  Species: H. sapiens (human)
  Insert size (bp): 12744
  GenBank ID: NM_015378 ENSG00000048707
  Entrez Gene: VPS13D (a.k.a. BLTP5D, SCAR4)
  Promoter: CMV
  Tag / fusion protein: GFP-Ub (N terminal on insert)
  Cloning method: Gibson Cloning
  Sequencing primers: 5′ AGAAGCGCGATCACATGG; 3′ CATTTTATGTTTCAGGTTCAGGG
Terms and licenses: Academic/Nonprofit Terms; Industry Terms: Not Available to Industry
Depositor comments: GFP-Ub-VPS13D will be translated into one fusion protein. However, endogenous DUBs will cleave it into GFP-Ub and VPS13D fragments. GFP-Ub hence acts as a fluorescent reporter for VPS13D expression.
How to cite: pGFP-Ub-VPS13D_dN was a gift from Richard Youle (Addgene plasmid # 176465 ; http://n2t.net/addgene:176465 ; RRID:Addgene_176465)
