[The description below was written by a language model from this plasmid's Addgene catalogue record and pLannotate feature annotations shown in this document.]
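Description:
pGFP-Ub-VPS13D_dN is a mammalian expression plasmid of about 17.7 kb, built by Gibson cloning on the pEGFP-C1 backbone. It expresses human VPS13D (also known as SCAR4 or BLTP5D) lacking its N-terminal 117 amino acids. It replicates in E. coli from a high-copy ColE1/pUC-type origin and is selected with kanamycin. The NeoR/KanR gene (Tn5 aminoglycoside phosphotransferase) sits behind tandem bacterial (bla-type) and SV40 early promoters and is followed by an HSV TK polyadenylation signal. The same marker can therefore in principle confer G418 resistance in mammalian cells. An f1 origin inherited from the backbone is also present. The short annotated "ble" and "large T antigen" fragments appear to be residual backbone sequence rather than functional genes.

The expression cassette uses the CMV immediate-early enhancer and promoter to drive a single long open reading frame, terminated by the SV40 poly(A) signal. EGFP comes first, followed by a remnant of the multiple cloning site and then the roughly 12.7 kb truncated VPS13D coding sequence. The record states that ubiquitin lies between GFP and VPS13D. The feature table does not annotate it separately, but an unannotated gap between the MCS fragment and the VPS13D feature is consistent with its position.

According to the depositor, the product is translated as one GFP-Ub-VPS13D fusion, which endogenous deubiquitinating enzymes then cleave into GFP-Ub and VPS13D fragments. GFP-Ub fluorescence thus reports which cells express the construct, while the VPS13D fragment is released without the GFP-Ub tag. The plasmid serves as an N-terminal deletion mutant for studying VPS13D function and was deposited with work on the role of VPS13D in peroxisome biogenesis.
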