Features (pLannotate 1.2.2; 14 found; start..end, strand, type, name):
     61..364     +  enhancer       CMV enhancer: human cytomegalovirus immediate early enhancer
    365..568     +  promoter       CMV promoter: human cytomegalovirus (CMV) immediate early promoter
    613..1329    +  CDS            EGFP: EGFP is a basic (constitutively fluorescent) green fluorescent protein published in 1996, derived from Aequorea victoria. It is reported to be a rapidly-maturing weak dimer with moderate acid sensitivity.
   1330..1359    +  misc_feature   MCS (fragment): multiple cloning site
   1537..14334   +  CDS            VPS13D: VP13D_HUMAN - Also known as KIAA0453 From Homo sapiens (Human).
  14348..14432   +  CDS            large T antigen (fragment): large T antigen from SV40 (simian virus 40)
  14455..14576   +  polyA_signal   SV40 poly(A) signal: SV40 polyadenylation signal
  14610..15038   -  rep_origin     f1 ori (sequence partly withheld): f1 bacteriophage origin of replication; arrow indicates direction of (+) strand synthesis
  15065..15169   +  promoter       AmpR promoter: bla
  15171..15528   +  promoter       SV40 promoter: SV40 enhancer and early promoter
  15563..16357   +  CDS            NeoR/KanR: aminoglycoside phosphotransferase from Tn5; aph(3')-II (or nptII); confers resistance to neomycin, kanamycin, and G418 (Geneticin®)
  16378..16530   +  CDS            ble (fragment): BLE_KLEPN - Experimental evidence at protein level: Swiss-Prot protein existence level 1. Binding protein with a strong affinity to the bleomycin family of antibiotics. Binds to CL990; an antimitotic-antibiotic compound. From Klebsiella pneumoniae.
  16589..16636   +  polyA_signal   HSV TK poly(A) signal: herpes simplex virus thymidine kinase polyadenylation signal (Cole and Stacy, 1985)
  16965..17553   +  rep_origin     ori: high-copy-number ColE1/pMB1/pBR322/pUC origin of replication
>Addgene plasmid #176465 | pGFP-Ub-VPS13D_dN | depositor full sequence | sequence record 341780 | pGFP-Ub-VPS13D_dN sequence 17667 bps
TAGTTATTAATAGTAATCAATTACGGGGTCATTAGTTCATAGCCCATATATGGAGTTCCGCGTTACATAA
CTTACGGTAAATGGCCCGCCTGGCTGACCGCCCAACGACCCCCGCCCATTGACGTCAATAATGACGTATG
TTCCCATAGTAACGCCAATAGGGACTTTCCATTGACGTCAATGGGTGGAGTATTTACGGTAAACTGCCCA
CTTGGCAGTACATCAAGTGTATCATATGCCAAGTACGCCCCCTATTGACGTCAATGACGGTAAATGGCCC
GCCTGGCATTATGCCCAGTACATGACCTTATGGGACTTTCCTACTTGGCAGTACATCTACGTATTAGTCA
TCGCTATTACCATGGTGATGCGGTTTTGGCAGTACATCAATGGGCGTGGATAGCGGTTTGACTCACGGGG
ATTTCCAAGTCTCCACCCCATTGACGTCAATGGGAGTTTGTTTTGGCACCAAAATCAACGGGACTTTCCA
AAATGTCGTAACAACTCCGCCCCATTGACGCAAATGGGCGGTAGGCGTGTACGGTGGGAGGTCTATATAA
GCAGAGCTGGTTTAGTGAACCGTCAGATCCGCTAGCGCTACCGGTCGCCACCATGGTGAGCAAGGGCGAG
GAGCTGTTCACCGGGGTGGTGCCCATCCTGGTCGAGCTGGACGGCGACGTAAACGGCCACAAGTTCAGCG
TGTCCGGCGAGGGCGAGGGCGATGCCACCTACGGCAAGCTGACCCTGAAGTTCATCTGCACCACCGGCAA
GCTGCCCGTGCCCTGGCCCACCCTCGTGACCACCCTGACCTACGGCGTGCAGTGCTTCAGCCGCTACCCC
GACCACATGAAGCAGCACGACTTCTTCAAGTCCGCCATGCCCGAAGGCTACGTCCAGGAGCGCACCATCT
TCTTCAAGGACGACGGCAACTACAAGACCCGCGCCGAGGTGAAGTTCGAGGGCGACACCCTGGTGAACCG
CATCGAGCTGAAGGGCATCGACTTCAAGGAGGACGGCAACATCCTGGGGCACAAGCTGGAGTACAACTAC
AACAGCCACAACGTCTATATCATGGCCGACAAGCAGAAGAACGGCATCAAGGTGAACTTCAAGATCCGCC
ACAACATCGAGGACGGCAGCGTGCAGCTCGCCGACCACTACCAGCAGAACACCCCCATCGGCGACGGCCC
CGTGCTGCTGCCCGACAACCACTACCTGAGCACCCAGTCCGCCCTGAGCAAAGACCCCAACGAGAAGCGC
GATCACATGGTCCTGCTGGAGTTCGTGACCGCCGCCGGGATCACTCTCGGCATGGACGAGCTGTACAAGT
CCGGACTCAGATCTCGAGCTCAAGCTTCGGGCCGCCTGCAGATCTTCGTGAAGACTCTGACTGGTAAGAC
CATCACCCTCGAGGTTGAGCCCAGTGACACCATTGAGAATGTCAAGGCAAAGATCCAAGATAAGGAAGGC
ATCCCTCCTGACCAGCAGAGGCTGATCTTTGCTGGAAAACAGCTGGAAGATGGGCGCACCCTGTCTGACT
ACAACATCCAGAAAGAGTCCACCCTGCACCTGGTACTCCGTCTCAGAGGTGGGATGGAGGAGAAATGGAA
GAATGACCGCCAGCAGAAAGGGGAGTCCTATTGGTATTCAGTTACCGCCTCCGTAGTTACAAGGATTGTG
GAGAATATTGAATTAAAAATTCAAGATGTCCATTTACGCTTTGAAGATGGTGTCACCAATCCCTCCCATC
CTTTTGCTTTTGGCATCTGCATTAAGAATGTGTCCATGCAAAATGCTGTGAATGAGCCTGTACAGAAACT
AATGCGGAAAAAGCAATTAGACGTAGCAGAATTTAGCATCTATTGGGATGTCGATTGCACTTTACTGGGG
GATTTGCCTCAGATGGAGTTACAGGAGGCCATGGCCAGGAGCATGGAGAGTCGCAGCCATCACTACGTCC
TGGAGCCTGTGTTTGCATCTGCTCTTTTGAAGAGAAACTGCTCCAAGAAGCCCCTGCGGTCTCGGCACAG
TCCCCGTATTGATTGTGATATTCAGCTGGAGACCATTCCCTTGAAACTCTCTCAGCTGCAATACCGGCAA
ATCATGGAATTCCTCAAGGAGCTGGAACGAAAGGAGAGGCAGGTGAAGTTCCGAAGGTGGAAACCCAAGG
TGGCGATATCTAAGAACTGCCGAGAATGGTGGTATTTTGCTTTGAATGCTAACTTGTATGAGATCAGAGA
GCAGAGGAAACGTTGCACCTGGGACTTTATGTTGCACCGCGCTCGTGATGCTGTATCTTACACTGACAAA
TATTTCAACAAGTTAAAAGGAGGCCTGCTGTCCACAGATGACAAGGAGGAAATGTGTCGGATTGAAGAGG
AACAGAGCTTTGAGGAATTGAAGATTTTGCGTGAACTGGTTCATGATCGATTTCACAAACAGGAAGAACT
AGCAGAGAGTCTGCGGGAGCCTCAGTTTGATTCTCCAGGAGCCTGTCCGGGAGCCCCAGAACCCGGTGGA
GGCAGTGGGATGCTGCAGTATCTCCAGTCCTGGTTTCCTGGATGGGGTGGCTGGTACGGGCAGCAGACCC
CAGAAGGGAATGTGGTTGAGGGACTGTCAGCAGAGCAACAGGAGCAGTGGATTCCTGAAGAGATCCTGGG
CACTGAGGAGTTTTTTGACCCCACTGCAGATGCCTCGTGTATGAACACGTATACAAAGCGAGATCATGTC
TTTGCCAAACTGAATTTGCAGTTGCAGCGAGGTACAGTGACTCTGTTACACAAGGAGCAAGGAACTCCTC
AAATGAATGAAAGTGCTTTCATGCAGCTCGAGTTTTCAGATGTAAAACTTCTAGCAGAGTCTCTTCCTCG
AAGAAATTCCTCGTTGCTTTCAGTCCGGTTGGGTGGACTGTTTCTTCGAGACCTGGCTACAGAAGGAACT
ATGTTTCCTCTTCTAGTCTTCCCTAATCCACAAAAAGAAGTTGGCAGAGTCTCACAATCTTTTGGTCTAC
AAACTACATCTGCAGACAGAAGTGATCATTACCCAGCTGCAGATCCAGATGGCCCCGTTTTTGAGATGCT
GTATGAGAGAAATCCGGCGCACAGCCACTTTGAGAGGCGGCTCAATGTCAGCACAAGGCCCTTGAACATC
ATATACAATCCGCAGGCCATTAAAAAAGTAGCAGACTTTTTCTACAAGGGAAAGGTTCATACCTCAGGTT
TTGGTTATCAGTCTGAACTTGAGCTGAGAGTGGCTGAAGCTGCCCGAAGACAATATAACAAGCTGAAGAT
GCAGACCAAGGCAGAAATCCGGCAAACTCTTGATCGTTTGCTAGTGGGTGATTTCATTGAGGAGAGTAAA
CGATGGACCGTGCGGCTGGATATTTCTGCCCCTCAGGTGATATTTCCTGATGATTTCAAATTCAAGAATC
CTGTGTTAGTTGTCGTGGATCTAGGAAGAATGCTTTTGACGAACACCCAAGATAACTCCAGGAGGAAAAG
TAGGGATGGGTCAGCATCTGAAGAGACCCAGTTTAGTGATGATGAATATAAGACCCCCCTGGCCACACCT
CCTAACACCCCACCTCCCGAGTCAAGCAGCAGCAACGGAGAGAAAACACCTCCCTTTTCTGGAGTTGAGT
TCAGTGAAGAACAGCTTCAAGCACATTTAATGAGCACAAAGATGTATGAGAGGTACTCGCTGTCATTTAT
GGACCTCCAGATCATGGTTGGACGAGTGAAAGACAATTGGAAGCATGTCCAGGATATTGACGTGGGACCA
ACACATGTGGTAGAGAAGTTCAACGTTCACCTACAGTTAGAGCGTCGATTGATTTATACTTCAGATCCCA
AATATCCAGGAGCCGTGCTCTCAGGCAACTTACCAGACTTAAAAATCCACATTAATGAAGATAAAATATC
TGCACTAAAGAATTGCTTTGCTCTCCTCACCACCCCAGAAATGAAAACTTCTGACACTCAGATTAAAGAA
AAGATTTTTCCCCAGGAGGAGCAGCGGGGAAGTTTGCAAGACTCCGTAATGAATTTAACCCAGAGCATTG
TGTTGTTGGAGCAGCATACCCGCGAGGTTCTGGTGGAGTCGCAGCTCCTCCTGGCGGAATTTAAAGTGAA
CTGTATGCAGCTTGGTGTTGAGAGCAATGGCCGGTACATTTCTGTGCTCAAGGTGTTTGGTACCAATGCT
CACTTTGTGAAGAGGCCTTATGATGCTGAAGTCTCCCTAACTGTTCATGGTTTGCTCCTGGTGGATACCA
TGCAGACATATGGTGCTGATTTTGACCTTTTGATGGCTTCACATAAGAACTTGAGCTTTGATATTCCAAC
GGGAAGCCTTCGGGATAGCAGGGCCCAGTCTCCTGTCTCTGGACCGAATGTGGCCCACTTAACTGATGGA
GCTACACTGAACGACCGATCAGCTACTAGTGTTTCACTTGACAAAATTCTTACCAAAGAGCAAGAGTCCC
TTATTAAGTTGGAATATCAGTTTGTGAGTTCAGAGTGCCCATCGATGAATTTAGACAGTACTCTTCAGGT
GATTTCCCTACAGGTGAATAATTTAGATATTATCCTCAATCCAGAGACGATTGTGGAGCTAATTGGTTTT
CTTCAAAAATCCTTTCCCAAGGAAAAAGATGATTTAAGTCCTCAACCTTTAATGACTGATTTTGAAAGAA
GCTTCAGAGAACAAGGAACTTACCAGTCTACATATGAACAAAACACTGAGGTTGCAGTGGAAATCCATAG
GCTGAACTTACTGCTTCTTCGGACAGTGGGCATGGCAAATAGAGAGAAATATGGCAGAAAAATTGCAACT
GCAAGTATAGGTGGCACCAAAGTTAATGTCTCAATGGGTAGCACGTTTGACATGAATGGTTCTCTTGGCT
GTTTACAGCTTATGGATTTGACACAAGATAACGTTAAAAACCAGTATGTTGTCAGCATTGGGAATTCTGT
AGGCTATGAAAATATCATCAGTGATATTGGCTACTTTGAATCTGTGTTTGTCAGAATGGAAGATGCAGCC
CTCACTGAAGCTTTGAGTTTCACGTTTGTTGAGAGATCTAAACAGGAGTGTTTTCTCAACCTGAAGATGG
CTTCTTTACATTATAACCACTCTGCTAAGTTTTTGAAGGAGTTGACGTTATCCATGGATGAACTGGAAGA
AAATTTTCGAGGTATGCTGAAAAGCGCAGCCACCAAAGTCACCACAGTACTAGCTACCAAGACTGCCGAG
TATAGCGAGATGGTATCGCTCTTTGAAACTCCAAGGAAGACTCGGGAACCCTTTATCTTAGAGGAAAATG
AAATATATGGGTTTGACCTAGCTTCGTCTCATTTGGACACTGTAAAGCTAATCTTGAACATAAACATTGA
ATCACCAGTTGTTTCTATCCCTCGGAAGCCGGGGAGTCCTGAGTTGTTGGTGGGACACTTGGGACAGATA
TTCATCCAGAATTTTGTGGCGGGAGATGATGAATCCAGAAGTGACCGTCTGCAGGTGGAAATCAAGGACA
TTAAACTGTATTCTTTGAATTGCACCCAGTTGGCAGGTAGAGAAGCTGTTGGGTCTGAAGGAAGCCGGAT
GTTTTGCCCACCTTCCGGGTCTGGCAGTGCCAACAGTCAGGAGGAAGCTCATTTCACACGACATGATTTC
TTTGAATCTTTGCATAGAGGTCAAGCTTTTCACATCCTGAACAACACCACCATTCAGTTTAAACTGGAGA
AGATCCCTATAGAGAGAGAATCTGAATTGACTTTTTCTCTTAGCCCAGATGACCTGGGAACTTCTAGCAT
CATGAAGATTGAAGGAAAATTTGTCAATCCAGTTCAGGTGGTGTTAGCAAAGCATGTATATGAGCAGGTT
TTACAAACCCTGGACAATCTCGTGTACAGTGAAGATCTGAATAAGTATCCAGCCAGTGCTACCTCCTCCC
CTTGCCCTGATTCTCCTCTGCCTCCCCTCAGTACCTGTGGAGAATCTTCTGTTGAAAGGAAGGAGAATGG
ATTGTTCAGCCACTCCAGCCTTTCTAACACCTCTCAGAAGTCATTGTCAGTGAAGGAAGTCAAATCCTTT
ACTCAGATTCAAGCCACCTTTTGTATATCAGAGCTTCAGGTTCAGCTAAGTGGAGATCTGACTTTGGGGG
CCCAAGGTCTTGTGAGCTTAAAGTTTCAGGACTTTGAGGTGGAATTCAGTAAAGACCATCCCCAGACTTT
ATCTATTCAGATTGCCCTGCATTCTCTGCTGATGGAGGACTTATTGGAGAAGAATCCAGATTCTAAATAT
AAGAACCTGATGGTGTCTCGAGGAGCCCCTAAGCCATCTAGTTTAGCACAAAAAGAATACCTTTCTCAGT
CTTGCCCCTCAGTGTCCAATGTGGAATATCCTGATATGCCTCGGTCTCTCCCTTCCCACATGGAAGAAGC
TCCTAATGTCTTCCAGTTGTATCAAAGGCCCACCTCTGCGTCCCGGAAAAAGCAAAAGGAAGTCCAAGAC
AAGGACTATCCCTTGACCCCACCTCCTTCTCCAACAGTGGATGAGCCCAAGATACTTGTTGGAAAGAGTA
AATTTGATGATTCCTTAGTCCACATCAACATATTCTTGGTAGATAAGAAACATCCAGAATTCTCTTCCAG
TTACAATCGAGTTAACCGGAGCATTGATGTTGATTTTAATTGCTTGGATGTGCTGATCACACTGCAAACC
TGGGTTGTGATATTAGACTTTTTTGGAATCGGCTCCACTGCAGACAACCACGCAATGAGGCTGCCTCCTG
AGGGCATTCTGCACAACGTGAAGTTGGAGCCACATGCCTCCATGGAGTCTGGACTTCAGGATCCAGTGAA
CACCAAACTGGATCTCAAGGTTCATTCACTTTCTCTAGTGCTGAATAAGACCACCAGTGAGCTTGCCAAA
GCAAATGTGTCCAAATTAGTAGCACACCTGGAAATGATTGAGGGAGACCTGGCCTTACAGGGCAGCATTG
GGAGTCTGTCTCTAAGTGACCTCACATGCCATGGAGAGTTCTACAGAGAACGGTTCACTACCAGTGGTGA
AGAAGCACTCATCTTCCAGACTTTTAAATACGGACGGCCTGACCCTCTGCTCCGGAGAGAACACGACATT
CGCGTGAGCCTCCGGATGGCCTCTGTGCAGTATGTGCATACTCAGCGTTTCCAGGCAGAGGTGGTGGCCT
TCATTCAGCATTTCACTCAGCTGCAGGATGTCTTAGGGCGCCAGCGAGCTGCTATTGAGGGGCAGACGGT
GAGAGATCAAGCCCAGCGCTGTTCACGGGTTCTCCTGGATATTGAGGCTGGTGCTCCCGTTCTCTTGATC
CCAGAAAGTTCCAGATCAAATAATCTGATTGTAGCAAATTTGGGGAAGTTGAAAGTCAAAAATAAGTTTC
TGTTTGCTGGTTTTCCTGGCACCTTTTCCCTACAAGATAAGGAATCTGTGCCTTCAGCTTCCCCAACGGG
TATTCCCAAACACAGTCTGAGGAAAACGACAAGCACGGAGGAGCCCAGGGGAACCCATTCCCAGGGGCAG
TTCACGATGCCTCTTGCTGGAATGAGCCTAGGAAGCCTGAAGAGTGAGTTTGTGCCCAGTACCTCCACCA
AGCAGCAAGGGCCGCAACCCACACTGTCTGTTGGCCAAGAGTCCAGTAGTCCAGAAGACCATGTCTGCCT
GCTGGATTGCGTTGTCGTGGATCTCCAGGACATGGACATCTTTGCTGCAGAGAGACATCCGAGAGAATAC
TCGAAGGCACCAGAGGATAGTAGTGGAGATCTGATCTTCCCTTCCTATTTTGTGCGACAGACAGGAGGAA
GCCTCTTAACCGAGCCTTGTAGGCTGAAATTGCAGGTGGAAAGGAATTTGGACAAAGAAATAAGTCATAC
TGTGCCAGACATATCTATCCATGGCAATCTCTCCTCAGTCCACTGCTCTCTGGATCTGTATAAATACAAG
CTGATCCGCGGCTTATTAGAGAACAACCTGGGAGAACCCATAGAGGAATTTATGCGGCCTTATGATTTAC
AAGATCCAAGAATTCATACTGTCCTGAGTGGAGAAGTGTACACCTGTATGTGCTTCCTCATTGATATGGT
GAATGTAAGTCTGGAGCTTAAAGATCCAAAAAGAAAAGAAGGTGCTGGGTCCCTAGCCAGATTTGACTTC
AAGAAATGCAAACTGCTCTATGAAAGTTTTTCCAACCAAACCAAGTCCATTAACTTGGTTTCCCATTCCA
TGATGGCTTTTGACACCCGTTATGCTGGGCAGAAGACCAGCCCTGGCATGACGAATGTGTTCAGCTGTAT
CTTTCAGCCCGCTAAGAACAGCAGCACCACCCAAGGGTCCATTCAGATTGAACTACATTTCAGATCTACC
AAGGATTCCTCCTGCTTTACAGTAGTTCTCAACAATCTCCGTGTGTTTCTCATATTTGACTGGCTACTGT
TAGTCCATGATTTTCTCCACACTCCCAGTGATATTAAGAAACAAAATCATGTTACTCCTTCTCGCCACCG
TAACTCTAGCAGCGAATCTGCTATAGTTCCCAAAACTGTGAAGAGTGGAGTAGTTACCAAGCGGTCTTCC
CTTCCTGTGTCCAATGAAAGGCACCTGGAGGTCAAGGTCAATGTAACAGGTACGGAGTTTGTGGTCATTG
AAGATGTGTCCTGCTTCGACACCAATGCCATTATTCTGAAAGGCACCACAGTGCTCACCTATAAGCCCCG
GTTTGTTGATCGCCCCTTTTCAGGAAGTTTGTTTGGCATTGAGGTGTTTTCATGCCGACTAGGGAATGAG
CATGATACAGCTCTTTCAATTGTGGATCCCGTACAAATTCAAATGGAGTTGGTGGGGAATTCTTCTTATC
AAAATAGTTCAGGATTGATGGATGCATTCAATAGTGAAGATTTCCCACCTGTCCTGGAGATTCAGTTACA
AGCCCTGGATATCAGACTCTCCTATAATGATGTTCAGCTGTTTCTTGCCATTGCAAAATCCATCCCAGAG
CAAGCTAATGCTGCAGTGCCAGACTCAGTGGCCCTGGAGTCAGACTCCGTTGGCACTTACCTTCCAGGTG
CATCTCGCGTTGGAGAGGAAATCAGAGAAGGGACAAGACACACCTTAGATCCTGTCTTGGAGTTACAGCT
GGCTAGGCTGCAGGAGCTGGGATTCAGCATGGATGATTGTCGCAAAGCTCTTTTGGCGTGTCAAGGCCAA
TTGAAAAAGGCAGCAAGTTGGTTGTTTAAGAATGCGGAACCTCTGAAGTCTCTTTCCTTGGCCTCCACCA
GCCGAGATAGCCCAGGGGCTGTGGCAGCGCCATTGATCTCTGGCGTGGAGATCAAAGCTGAGAGTGTGTG
CATCTGTTTCATCGATGACTGCATGGATTGTGATGTTCCTCTCGCTGAACTCACCTTTTCCCGTCTGAAT
TTTCTTCAGCGTGTAAGAACTAGCCCTGAAGGCTATGCCCACTTCACCCTTTCTGGAGATTATTATAACC
GTGCTCTTTCAGGCTGGGAGCCATTTATTGAGCCTTGGCCATGCTCTGTATCCTGGCAACAGCAGGCAGC
TAGTCGTCTCCATCCTCCTCGACTGAAGCTAGAAGCCAAGGCCAAACCTCGTTTGGATATCAATATCACT
TCTGTGCTAATTGACCAGTATGTAAGTACCAAGGAATCGTGGATGGCAGATTACTGTAAAGATGACAAGG
ACATAGAGTCAGCTAAATCAGAAGACTGGATGGGCTCTTCGGTGGATCCTCCATGTTTTGGACAAACAGA
GGTGAAAACCCCCAAGCGCCGGCAGCCATTTGTCCCCTTTGCTCTGAGGAACCACACGGGGTGCACTTTG
TGGTTTGCCACCCTGACCACCACACCCACCAGAGCTGCACTCTCTCACAGTGGGAGTCCAGGGGTAGTTC
CAGAAGGGAACGGAACATTTCTCGATGATACTCACAATGTTAGTGAATGGCGAGAAGTCCTTACAGGTGA
AGAGATTCCCTTTGAATTTGAAGCAAGAGGAAAGTTAAGACACAGACACACCCATGACCTCCGGATTCAT
CAACTGCAAGTGAGAGTAAATGGCTGGGAGCAAGTGAGCCCAGTGTCTGTGGACAAAGTCGGGACCTTTT
TTCGATATGCAGCACCAGATAAAAATTCATCTTCCTCTACGATTGGCAGCCCAAGCAGCAGAACAAATAT
TATACATCCCCAGGTTTATTTCTCTTCACTCCCACCAGTGCGGGTGGTCTTTGCAGTGACTATGGAAGGC
AGTGCACGGAAAGTCATCACTGTCCGGTCAGCCCTCATTGTGAGGAACAGACTTGAGACACCAATGGAAC
TAAGACTGGATAGCCCATCAGCTCCAGACAAGCCAGTGGTGCTTCCTGCTATCATGCCAGGGGATTCGTT
TGCTGTGCCTTTACACCTCACTTCTTGGCGGCTACAGGCCCGGCCCAAAGGATTGGGTGTATTTTTCTGT
AAGGCTCCCATTCATTGGACCAATGTAGTGAAGACTGCAGAAATTAGTAGCAGTAAACGAGAGTGCCACT
CTATGGACACAGAAAAAAGCCGATTTTTCAGGTTTTGTGTGGCTATAAAGAAAGAGAATTATCCAGATTA
TATGCCCTCAAACATATTTTCTGACAGTGCAAAACAGATTTTCAGACAGCCTGGGCATACCATATATCTC
CTGCCAACTGTGGTAATCTGCAACTTGCTACCCTGTGAACTTGATTTTTATGTTAAAGGAATGCCAATTA
ATGGGACGCTGAAACCTGGCAAGGAGGCAGCTCTCCATACAGCTGATACATCCCAGAACATTGAGCTGGG
GGTATCACTGGAGAATTTCCCCCTCTGTAAAGAATTGCTCATTCCACCTGGAACCCAAAACTATATGGTG
AGAATGCGACTCTATGACGTCAACCGTCGGCAGCTGAACCTCACCATCCGGATTGTGTGTCGAGCAGAAG
GATCCTTAAAGATCTTCATTTCTGCTCCATATTGGCTGATTAACAAAACAGGGTTGCCACTGATCTTCAG
ACAGGACAATGCCAAGACAGATGCTGCAGGCCAGTTTGAGGAGCATGAGCTGGCCCGTAGCCTGAGTCCT
CTCTTATTCTGCTATGCTGACAAAGAGCAGCCAAACCTCTGCACGATGAGAATCGGAAGGGGGATTCATC
CAGAAGGCATGCCGGGCTGGTGTCAGGGCTTCTCCCTGGATGGTGGTAGTGGTGTCCGAGCTTTGAAAGT
CATCCAGCAAGGAAACCGCCCAGGGCTGATCTATAACATTGGTATTGATGTCAAGAAAGGCCGAGGTCGA
TACATTGATACCTGCATGGTCATCTTTGCCCCCCGTTACCTGTTAGATAATAAATCATCTCACAAGCTTG
CATTTGCACAGAGGGAATTTGCCAGGGGACAGGGAACAGCCAATCCCGAAGGTTACATTTCCACCCTTCC
TGGTTCCAGTGTGGTGTTCCACTGGCCTCGGAATGACTATGATCAGCTATTGTGTGTCAGACTGATGGAC
GTTCCCAATTGTATTTGGTCTGGAGGCTTTGAAGTCAACAAGAATAATTCCTTCCATATCAACATGAGGG
ATACCTTGGGAAAATGCTTCTTCCTACGAGTGGAAATTACTCTCCGAGGAGCTACGTATAGGATCTCATT
TAGTGACACAGATCAGTTACCTCCTCCTTTCCGAATTGACAACTTTTCTAAGGTCCCGGTTGTCTTTACT
CAGCATGGCGTAGCTGAACCCAGGCTCCGGACTGAAGTGAAGCCCATGACTTCATTGGATTATGCCTGGG
ACGAACCCACCTTGCCACCTTTTATCACTCTGACTGTTAAAGGGGCAGGGTCCTCTGAGATCAACTGCAA
CATGAATGATTTCCAGGATAATCGGCAGCTTTATTATGAAAATTTCATTTACATTGCTGCTACATATACA
TTCTCTGGCTTGCAGGAGGGAACAGGCAGGCCTGTGGCTTCCAACAAGGCCATTACCTGTGCGGAGCTCG
TTTTGGATGTCTCACCCAAGACACAAAGAGTCATTTTAAAAAAGAAGGAACCAGGAAAGCGTTCTCAGCT
GTGGAGGATGACAGGAACAGGAATGCTGGCCCATGAGGGCTCCTCAGTTCCTCACAATCCCAATAAGCCC
TCAGCCGCCCGCTCCACCGAGGGGTCTGCCATCTTAGATATTGCTGGTCTCGCTGCAGTGACTGACAACA
GATACGAGCCACTGATGCTGAGAAAGCCTGACCGCAGGCGAAGCACAACTCAGACGTGGAGTTTCCGAGA
AGGAAAACTGACCTGTGGGTTACATGGGTTGGTCGTCCAGGCCAAAGGAGGACTTTCTGGTTTGTTTGAT
GGAGCTGAAGTTGTTCTTGGTCCTGACACTTCCATGGAGCTTTTGGGGCCAGTTCCACCTGAACAACAAT
TTATTAATCAAAAAATGAGACCTGGTTCTGGAATGTTATCCATCAGAGTCATCCCAGATGGACCAACTAG
AGCACTCCAGATAACAGATTTCTGCCACCGGAAAAGCAGCCGTTCATATGAAGTGGATGAACTTCCTGTC
ACCGAACAAGAGCTGCAGAAATTAAAGAATCCAGATACAGAGCAGGAATTGGAAGTGCTTGTGAGGTTAG
AAGGTGGAATTGGGTTGTCCTTAATTAATAAAGTCCCAGAAGAACTGGTCTTTGCAAGTCTTACAGGAAT
CAATGTGCACTATACACAGCTGGCAACCAGTCACATGCTTGAACTCAGCATACAGGATGTACAGGTGGAC
AATCAGCTCATTGGTACCACGCAGCCCTTCATGCTCTATGTGACTCCCCTGAGCAATGAGAATGAGGTCA
TCGAGACCGGCCCAGCTGTGCAAGTCAACGCAGTGAAGTTCCCCAGTAAGAGTGCACTGACCAACATCTA
CAAGCATCTGATGATCACAGCTCAGAGATTCACAGTGCAAATTGAGGAGAAACTGCTCCTCAAGCTGCTA
AGTTTCTTTGGCTACGATCAAGCAGAATCAGAGGTGGAAAAATATGATGAAAACCTCCATGAAAAGACAG
CTGAGCAAGGTGGAACACCAATTCGATACTACTTTGAAAATCTCAAAATCAGCATTCCTCAGATCAAGCT
AAGTGTGTTCACCTCCAACAAGCTCCCATTGGATCTTAAGGCCCTAAAAAGCACCTTGGGGTTTCCTTTG
ATACGGTTTGAAGACGCTGTGATTAATCTAGATCCATTCACTCGGGTACATCCCTATGAGACCAAGGAGT
TCATCATCAATGATATCCTCAAACATTTCCAGGAGGAACTCCTCAGCCAGGCAGCTCGAATCCTGGGATC
AGTGGATTTTCTTGGCAATCCTATGGGGCTTTTGAATGATGTTTCTGAAGGGGTTACTGGACTGATAAAA
TATGGAAATGTCGGGGGCCTCATCAGAAATGTTACACACGGAGTATCAAACTCTGCTGCCAAGTTTGCTG
GAACATTATCAGATGGCTTAGGGAAGACGATGGACAATCGGCATCAGTCAGAGCGGGAGTACATCAGGTA
CCATGCAGCCACAAGTGGTGAACACCTTGTAGCCGGCATCCATGGCCTGGCTCATGGTATCATTGGTGGA
CTGACCAGTGTTATAACTTCGACAGTGGAAGGTGTGAAAACAGAAGGGGGTGTCAGCGGTTTCATATCTG
GCCTTGGAAAAGGGCTTGTTGGCACTGTAACCAAGCCAGTGGCAGGCGCCCTGGATTTTGCATCAGAAAC
AGCCCAGGCGGTGAGAGACACAGCCACACTCAGCGGCCCCAGGACTCAAGCACAGAGGGTTCGGAAACCG
CGTTGCTGCACGGGGCCCCAGGGGCTGCTTCCCCGATATTCTGAGAGCCAGGCGGAAGGACAGGAGCAGC
TCTTCAAACTCACAGACAACATACAGGACGAATTCTTCATCGCTGTGGAGAACATTGACAGCTACTGCGT
GCTCATCTCCTCCAAAGCTGTTTACTTCCTGAAAAGTGGAGACTACGTGGATCGAGAAGCCATTTTCCTA
GAAGTCAAATACGATGACCTCTACCACTGCCTTGTCTCCAAAGACCATGGGAAGGTGTATGTGCAGGTGA
CCAAGAAAGCCGTGAGCACGAGCAGTGGAGTGTCCATCCCCGGCCCCTCCCACCAGAAGCCCATGGTCCA
TGTGAAATCTGAGGTCCTTGCTGTCAAGTTGTCACAAGAAATAAACTACGCAAAGAGCCTCTACTATGAA
CAGCAGCTTATGTTAAGACTCAGCGAAAACCGAGAGCAGCTGGAGCTGGACTCCTGATCTAGATAACTGA
TCATAATCAGCCATACCACATTTGTAGAGGTTTTACTTGCTTTAAAAAACCTCCCACACCTCCCCCTGAA
CCTGAAACATAAAATGAATGCAATTGTTGTTGTTAACTTGTTTATTGCAGCTTATAATGGTTACAAATAA
AGCAATAGCATCACAAATTTCACAAATAAAGCATTTTTTTCACTGCATTCTAGTTGTGGTTTGTCCAAAC
TCATCAATGTATCTTAACGCGTAAATTGTAAGCGTTAATATTTTGTTAAAATTCGCGTTAAATTTTTGTT
AAATCAGCTCATTTTTTAACCAATAGGCCGAAATCGGCAAAATCCCTTATAAATCAAAAGAATAGACCGA
GATAGGGT
[37 nt withheld, positions 14709-14745]
AAAGAACGTGGACTCCAACGTCAAAGG
[49 nt withheld, positions 14773-14821]
T
[91 nt withheld, positions 14823-14913]
G
[124 nt withheld, positions 14915-15038]
CAGGTGGCACTTTTCGGGGAAATGTGCGCGGAACCCCTATTTGTTTATTTTTCTAAATACATTCAAATAT
GTATCCGCTCATGAGACAATAACCCTGATAAATGCTTCAATAATATTGAAAAAGGAAGAGTCCTGAGGCG
GAAAGAACCAGCTGTGGAATGTGTGTCAGTTAGGGTGTGGAAAGTCCCCAGGCTCCCCAGCAGGCAGAAG
TATGCAAAGCATGCATCTCAATTAGTCAGCAACCAGGTGTGGAAAGTCCCCAGGCTCCCCAGCAGGCAGA
AGTATGCAAAGCATGCATCTCAATTAGTCAGCAACCATAGTCCCGCCCCTAACTCCGCCCATCCCGCCCC
TAACTCCGCCCAGTTCCGCCCATTCTCCGCCCCATGGCTGACTAATTTTTTTTATTTATGCAGAGGCCGA
GGCCGCCTCGGCCTCTGAGCTATTCCAGAAGTAGTGAGGAGGCTTTTTTGGAGGCCTAGGCTTTTGCAAA
GATCGATCAAGAGACAGGATGAGGATCGTTTCGCATGATTGAACAAGATGGATTGCACGCAGGTTCTCCG
GCCGCTTGGGTGGAGAGGCTATTCGGCTATGACTGGGCACAACAGACAATCGGCTGCTCTGATGCCGCCG
TGTTCCGGCTGTCAGCGCAGGGGCGCCCGGTTCTTTTTGTCAAGACCGACCTGTCCGGTGCCCTGAATGA
ACTGCAAGACGAGGCAGCGCGGCTATCGTGGCTGGCCACGACGGGCGTTCCTTGCGCAGCTGTGCTCGAC
GTTGTCACTGAAGCGGGAAGGGACTGGCTGCTATTGGGCGAAGTGCCGGGGCAGGATCTCCTGTCATCTC
ACCTTGCTCCTGCCGAGAAAGTATCCATCATGGCTGATGCAATGCGGCGGCTGCATACGCTTGATCCGGC
TACCTGCCCATTCGACCACCAAGCGAAACATCGCATCGAGCGAGCACGTACTCGGATGGAAGCCGGTCTT
GTCGATCAGGATGATCTGGACGAAGAGCATCAGGGGCTCGCGCCAGCCGAACTGTTCGCCAGGCTCAAGG
CGAGCATGCCCGACGGCGAGGATCTCGTCGTGACCCATGGCGATGCCTGCTTGCCGAATATCATGGTGGA
AAATGGCCGCTTTTCTGGATTCATCGACTGTGGCCGGCTGGGTGTGGCGGACCGCTATCAGGACATAGCG
TTGGCTACCCGTGATATTGCTGAAGAGCTTGGCGGCGAATGGGCTGACCGCTTCCTCGTGCTTTACGGTA
TCGCCGCTCCCGATTCGCAGCGCATCGCCTTCTATCGCCTTCTTGACGAGTTCTTCTGAGCGGGACTCTG
GGGTTCGAAATGACCGACCAAGCGACGCCCAACCTGCCATCACGAGATTTCGATTCCACCGCCGCCTTCT
ATGAAAGGTTGGGCTTCGGAATCGTTTTCCGGGACGCCGGCTGGATGATCCTCCAGCGCGGGGATCTCAT
GCTGGAGTTCTTCGCCCACCCTAGGGGGAGGCTAACTGAAACACGGAAGGAGACAATACCGGAAGGAACC
CGCGCTATGACGGCAATAAAAAGACAGAATAAAACGCACGGTGTTGGGTCGTTTGTTCATAAACGCGGGG
TTCGGTCCCAGGGCTGGCACTCTGTCGATACCCCACCGAGACCCCATTGGGGCCAATACGCCCGCGTTTC
TTCCTTTTCCCCACCCCACCCCCCAAGTTCGGGTGAAGGCCCAGGGCTCGCAGCCAACGTCGGGGCGGCA
GGCCCTGCCATAGCCTCAGGTTACTCATATATACTTTAGATTGATTTAAAACTTCATTTTTAATTTAAAA
GGATCTAGGTGAAGATCCTTTTTGATAATCTCATGACCAAAATCCCTTAACGTGAGTTTTCGTTCCACTG
AGCGTCAGACCCCGTAGAAAAGATCAAAGGATCTTCTTGAGATCCTTTTTTTCTGCGCGTAATCTGCTGC
TTGCAAACAAAAAAACCACCGCTACCAGCGGTGGTTTGTTTGCCGGATCAAGAGCTACCAACTCTTTTTC
CGAAGGTAACTGGCTTCAGCAGAGCGCAGATACCAAATACTGTCCTTCTAGTGTAGCCGTAGTTAGGCCA
CCACTTCAAGAACTCTGTAGCACCGCCTACATACCTCGCTCTGCTAATCCTGTTACCAGTGGCTGCTGCC
AGTGGCGATAAGTCGTGTCTTACCGGGTTGGACTCAAGACGATAGTTACCGGATAAGGCGCAGCGGTCGG
GCTGAACGGGGGGTTCGTGCACACAGCCCAGCTTGGAGCGAACGACCTACACCGAACTGAGATACCTACA
GCGTGAGCTATGAGAAAGCGCCACGCTTCCCGAAGGGAGAAAGGCGGACAGGTATCCGGTAAGCGGCAGG
GTCGGAACAGGAGAGCGCACGAGGGAGCTTCCAGGGGGAAACGCCTGGTATCTTTATAGTCCTGTCGGGT
TTCGCCACCTCTGACTTGAGCGTCGATTTTTGTGATGCTCGTCAGGGGGGCGGAGCCTATGGAAAAACGC
CAGCAACGCGGCCTTTTTACGGTTCCTGGCCTTTTGCTGGCCTTTTGCTCACATGTTCTTTCCTGCGTTA
TCCCCTGATTCTGTGGATAACCGTATTACCGCCATGCAT
