Features (pLannotate 1.2.2; 14 found; start..end, strand, type, name):
     61..364     +  enhancer       CMV enhancer: human cytomegalovirus immediate early enhancer
    365..568     +  promoter       CMV promoter: human cytomegalovirus (CMV) immediate early promoter
    613..1329    +  CDS            EGFP: EGFP is a basic (constitutively fluorescent) green fluorescent protein published in 1996, derived from Aequorea victoria. It is reported to be a rapidly-maturing weak dimer with moderate acid sensitivity.
   1330..1359    +  misc_feature   MCS (fragment): multiple cloning site
   1537..14334   +  CDS            VPS13D: VP13D_HUMAN - Also known as KIAA0453 From Homo sapiens (Human).
  14348..14432   +  CDS            large T antigen (fragment): large T antigen from SV40 (simian virus 40)
  14455..14576   +  polyA_signal   SV40 poly(A) signal: SV40 polyadenylation signal
  14610..15038   -  rep_origin     f1 ori (sequence partly withheld): f1 bacteriophage origin of replication; arrow indicates direction of (+) strand synthesis
  15065..15169   +  promoter       AmpR promoter: bla
  15171..15528   +  promoter       SV40 promoter: SV40 enhancer and early promoter
  15563..16357   +  CDS            NeoR/KanR: aminoglycoside phosphotransferase from Tn5; aph(3')-II (or nptII); confers resistance to neomycin, kanamycin, and G418 (Geneticin®)
  16378..16530   +  CDS            ble (fragment): BLE_KLEPN - Experimental evidence at protein level: Swiss-Prot protein existence level 1. Binding protein with a strong affinity to the bleomycin family of antibiotics. Binds to CL990; an antimitotic-antibiotic compound. From Klebsiella pneumoniae.
  16589..16636   +  polyA_signal   HSV TK poly(A) signal: herpes simplex virus thymidine kinase polyadenylation signal (Cole and Stacy, 1985)
  16965..17553   +  rep_origin     ori: high-copy-number ColE1/pMB1/pBR322/pUC origin of replication
>Addgene plasmid #176465 | pGFP-Ub-VPS13D_dN | addgene full sequence | sequence record 346243 | Addgene NGS Result
TAGTTATTAATAGTAATCAATTACGGGGTCATTAGTTCATAGCCCATATATGGAGTTCCGCGTTACATAA
CTTACGGTAAATGGCCCGCCTGGCTGACCGCCCAACGACCCCCGCCCATTGACGTCAATAATGACGTATG
TTCCCATAGTAACGCCAATAGGGACTTTCCATTGACGTCAATGGGTGGAGTATTTACGGTAAACTGCCCA
CTTGGCAGTACATCAAGTGTATCATATGCCAAGTACGCCCCCTATTGACGTCAATGACGGTAAATGGCCC
GCCTGGCATTATGCCCAGTACATGACCTTATGGGACTTTCCTACTTGGCAGTACATCTACGTATTAGTCA
TCGCTATTACCATGGTGATGCGGTTTTGGCAGTACATCAATGGGCGTGGATAGCGGTTTGACTCACGGGG
ATTTCCAAGTCTCCACCCCATTGACGTCAATGGGAGTTTGTTTTGGCACCAAAATCAACGGGACTTTCCA
AAATGTCGTAACAACTCCGCCCCATTGACGCAAATGGGCGGTAGGCGTGTACGGTGGGAGGTCTATATAA
GCAGAGCTGGTTTAGTGAACCGTCAGATCCGCTAGCGCTACCGGTCGCCACCATGGTGAGCAAGGGCGAG
GAGCTGTTCACCGGGGTGGTGCCCATCCTGGTCGAGCTGGACGGCGACGTAAACGGCCACAAGTTCAGCG
TGTCCGGCGAGGGCGAGGGCGATGCCACCTACGGCAAGCTGACCCTGAAGTTCATCTGCACCACCGGCAA
GCTGCCCGTGCCCTGGCCCACCCTCGTGACCACCCTGACCTACGGCGTGCAGTGCTTCAGCCGCTACCCC
GACCACATGAAGCAGCACGACTTCTTCAAGTCCGCCATGCCCGAAGGCTACGTCCAGGAGCGCACCATCT
TCTTCAAGGACGACGGCAACTACAAGACCCGCGCCGAGGTGAAGTTCGAGGGCGACACCCTGGTGAACCG
CATCGAGCTGAAGGGCATCGACTTCAAGGAGGACGGCAACATCCTGGGGCACAAGCTGGAGTACAACTAC
AACAGCCACAACGTCTATATCATGGCCGACAAGCAGAAGAACGGCATCAAGGTGAACTTCAAGATCCGCC
ACAACATCGAGGACGGCAGCGTGCAGCTCGCCGACCACTACCAGCAGAACACCCCCATCGGCGACGGCCC
CGTGCTGCTGCCCGACAACCACTACCTGAGCACCCAGTCCGCCCTGAGCAAAGACCCCAACGAGAAGCGC
GATCACATGGTCCTGCTGGAGTTCGTGACCGCCGCCGGGATCACTCTCGGCATGGACGAGCTGTACAAGT
CCGGACTCAGATCTCGAGCTCAAGCTTCGGGCCGCCTGCAGATCTTCGTGAAGACTCTGACTGGTAAGAC
CATCACCCTCGAGGTTGAGCCCAGTGACACCATTGAGAATGTCAAGGCAAAGATCCAAGATAAGGAAGGC
ATCCCTCCTGACCAGCAGAGGCTGATCTTTGCTGGAAAACAGCTGGAAGATGGGCGCACCCTGTCTGACT
ACAACATCCAGAAAGAGTCCACCCTGCACCTGGTACTCCGTCTCAGAGGTGGGATGGAGGAGAAATGGAA
GAATGACCGCCAGCAGAAAGGGGAGTCCTATTGGTATTCAGTTACCGCCTCCGTAGTTACAAGGATTGTG
GAGAATATTGAATTAAAAATTCAAGATGTCCATTTACGCTTTGAAGATGGTGTCACCAATCCCTCCCATC
CTTTTGCTTTTGGCATCTGCATTAAGAATGTGTCCATGCAAAATGCTGTGAATGAGCCTGTACAGAAACT
AATGCGGAAAAAGCAATTAGACGTAGCAGAATTTAGCATCTATTGGGATGTCGATTGCACTTTACTGGGG
GATTTGCCTCAGATGGAGTTACAGGAGGCCATGGCCAGGAGCATGGAGAGTCGCAGCCATCACTACGTCC
TGGAGCCTGTGTTTGCATCTGCTCTTTTGAAGAGAAACTGCTCCAAGAAGCCCCTGCGGTCTCGGCACAG
TCCCCGTATTGATTGTGATATTCAGCTGGAGACCATTCCCTTGAAACTCTCTCAGCTGCAATACCGGCAA
ATCATGGAATTCCTCAAGGAGCTGGAACGAAAGGAGAGGCAGGTGAAGTTCCGAAGGTGGAAACCCAAGG
TGGCGATATCTAAGAACTGCCGAGAATGGTGGTATTTTGCTTTGAATGCTAACTTGTATGAGATCAGAGA
GCAGAGGAAACGTTGCACCTGGGACTTTATGTTGCACCGCGCTCGTGATGCTGTATCTTACACTGACAAA
TATTTCAACAAGTTAAAAGGAGGCCTGCTGTCCACAGATGACAAGGAGGAAATGTGTCGGATTGAAGAGG
AACAGAGCTTTGAGGAATTGAAGATTTTGCGTGAACTGGTTCATGATCGATTTCACAAACAGGAAGAACT
AGCAGAGAGTCTGCGGGAGCCTCAGTTTGATTCTCCAGGAGCCTGTCCGGGAGCCCCAGAACCCGGTGGA
GGCAGTGGGATGCTGCAGTATCTCCAGTCCTGGTTTCCTGGATGGGGTGGCTGGTACGGGCAGCAGACCC
CAGAAGGGAATGTGGTTGAGGGACTGTCAGCAGAGCAACAGGAGCAGTGGATTCCTGAAGAGATCCTGGG
CACTGAGGAGTTTTTTGACCCCACTGCAGATGCCTCGTGTATGAACACGTATACAAAGCGAGATCATGTC
TTTGCCAAACTGAATTTGCAGTTGCAGCGAGGTACAGTGACTCTGTTACACAAGGAGCAAGGAACTCCTC
AAATGAATGAAAGTGCTTTCATGCAGCTCGAGTTTTCAGATGTAAAACTTCTAGCAGAGTCTCTTCCTCG
AAGAAATTCCTCGTTGCTTTCAGTCCGGTTGGGTGGACTGTTTCTTCGAGACCTGGCTACAGAAGGAACT
ATGTTTCCTCTTCTAGTCTTCCCTAATCCACAAAAAGAAGTTGGCAGAGTCTCACAATCTTTTGGTCTAC
AAACTACATCTGCAGACAGAAGTGATCATTACCCAGCTGCAGATCCAGATGGCCCCGTTTTTGAGATGCT
GTATGAGAGAAATCCGGCGCACAGCCACTTTGAGAGGCGGCTCAATGTCAGCACAAGGCCCTTGAACATC
ATATACAATCCGCAGGCCATTAAAAAAGTAGCAGACTTTTTCTACAAGGGAAAGGTTCATACCTCAGGTT
TTGGTTATCAGTCTGAACTTGAGCTGAGAGTGGCTGAAGCTGCCCGAAGACAATATAACAAGCTGAAGAT
GCAGACCAAGGCAGAAATCCGGCAAACTCTTGATCGTTTGCTAGTGGGTGATTTCATTGAGGAGAGTAAA
CGATGGACCGTGCGGCTGGATATTTCTGCCCCTCAGGTGATATTTCCTGATGATTTCAAATTCAAGAATC
CTGTGTTAGTTGTCGTGGATCTAGGAAGAATGCTTTTGACGAACACCCAAGATAACTCCAGGAGGAAAAG
TAGGGATGGGTCAGCATCTGAAGAGACCCAGTTTAGTGATGATGAATATAAGACCCCCCTGGCCACACCT
CCTAACACCCCACCTCCCGAGTCAAGCAGCAGCAACGGAGAGAAAACACCTCCCTTTTCTGGAGTTGAGT
TCAGTGAAGAACAGCTTCAAGCACATTTAATGAGCACAAAGATGTATGAGAGGTACTCGCTGTCATTTAT
GGACCTCCAGATCATGGTTGGACGAGTGAAAGACAATTGGAAGCATGTCCAGGATATTGACGTGGGACCA
ACACATGTGGTAGAGAAGTTCAACGTTCACCTACAGTTAGAGCGTCGATTGATTTATACTTCAGATCCCA
AATATCCAGGAGCCGTGCTCTCAGGCAACTTACCAGACTTAAAAATCCACATTAATGAAGATAAAATATC
TGCACTAAAGAATTGCTTTGCTCTCCTCACCACCCCAGAAATGAAAACTTCTGACACTCAGATTAAAGAA
AAGATTTTTCCCCAGGAGGAGCAGCGGGGAAGTTTGCAAGACTCCGTAATGAATTTAACCCAGAGCATTG
TGTTGTTGGAGCAGCATACCCGCGAGGTTCTGGTGGAGTCGCAGCTCCTCCTGGCGGAATTTAAAGTGAA
CTGTATGCAGCTTGGTGTTGAGAGCAATGGCCGGTACATTTCTGTGCTCAAGGTGTTTGGTACCAATGCT
CACTTTGTGAAGAGGCCTTATGATGCTGAAGTCTCCCTAACTGTTCATGGTTTGCTCCTGGTGGATACCA
TGCAGACATATGGTGCTGATTTTGACCTTTTGATGGCTTCACATAAGAACTTGAGCTTTGATATTCCAAC
GGGAAGCCTTCGGGATAGCAGGGCCCAGTCTCCTGTCTCTGGACCGAATGTGGCCCACTTAACTGATGGA
GCTACACTGAACGACCGATCAGCTACTAGTGTTTCACTTGACAAAATTCTTACCAAAGAGCAAGAGTCCC
TTATTAAGTTGGAATATCAGTTTGTGAGTTCAGAGTGCCCATCGATGAATTTAGACAGTACTCTTCAGGT
GATTTCCCTACAGGTGAATAATTTAGATATTATCCTCAATCCAGAGACGATTGTGGAGCTAATTGGTTTT
CTTCAAAAATCCTTTCCCAAGGAAAAAGATGATTTAAGTCCTCAACCTTTAATGACTGATTTTGAAAGAA
GCTTCAGAGAACAAGGAACTTACCAGTCTACATATGAACAAAACACTGAGGTTGCAGTGGAAATCCATAG
GCTGAACTTACTGCTTCTTCGGACAGTGGGCATGGCAAATAGAGAGAAATATGGCAGAAAAATTGCAACT
GCAAGTATAGGTGGCACCAAAGTTAATGTCTCAATGGGTAGCACGTTTGACATGAATGGTTCTCTTGGCT
GTTTACAGCTTATGGATTTGACACAAGATAACGTTAAAAACCAGTATGTTGTCAGCATTGGGAATTCTGT
AGGCTATGAAAATATCATCAGTGATATTGGCTACTTTGAATCTGTGTTTGTCAGAATGGAAGATGCAGCC
CTCACTGAAGCTTTGAGTTTCACGTTTGTTGAGAGATCTAAACAGGAGTGTTTTCTCAACCTGAAGATGG
CTTCTTTACATTATAACCACTCTGCTAAGTTTTTGAAGGAGTTGACGTTATCCATGGATGAACTGGAAGA
AAATTTTCGAGGTATGCTGAAAAGCGCAGCCACCAAAGTCACCACAGTACTAGCTACCAAGACTGCCGAG
TATAGCGAGATGGTATCGCTCTTTGAAACTCCAAGGAAGACTCGGGAACCCTTTATCTTAGAGGAAAATG
AAATATATGGGTTTGACCTAGCTTCGTCTCATTTGGACACTGTAAAGCTAATCTTGAACATAAACATTGA
ATCACCAGTTGTTTCTATCCCTCGGAAGCCGGGGAGTCCTGAGTTGTTGGTGGGACACTTGGGACAGATA
TTCATCCAGAATTTTGTGGCGGGAGATGATGAATCCAGAAGTGACCGTCTGCAGGTGGAAATCAAGGACA
TTAAACTGTATTCTTTGAATTGCACCCAGTTGGCAGGTAGAGAAGCTGTTGGGTCTGAAGGAAGCCGGAT
GTTTTGCCCACCTTCCGGGTCTGGCAGTGCCAACAGTCAGGAGGAAGCTCATTTCACACGACATGATTTC
TTTGAATCTTTGCATAGAGGTCAAGCTTTTCACATCCTGAACAACACCACCATTCAGTTTAAACTGGAGA
AGATCCCTATAGAGAGAGAATCTGAATTGACTTTTTCTCTTAGCCCAGATGACCTGGGAACTTCTAGCAT
CATGAAGATTGAAGGAAAATTTGTCAATCCAGTTCAGGTGGTGTTAGCAAAGCATGTATATGAGCAGGTT
TTACAAACCCTGGACAATCTCGTGTACAGTGAAGATCTGAATAAGTATCCAGCCAGTGCTACCTCCTCCC
CTTGCCCTGATTCTCCTCTGCCTCCCCTCAGTACCTGTGGAGAATCTTCTGTTGAAAGGAAGGAGAATGG
ATTGTTCAGCCACTCCAGCCTTTCTAACACCTCTCAGAAGTCATTGTCAGTGAAGGAAGTCAAATCCTTT
ACTCAGATTCAAGCCACCTTTTGTATATCAGAGCTTCAGGTTCAGCTAAGTGGAGATCTGACTTTGGGGG
CCCAAGGTCTTGTGAGCTTAAAGTTTCAGGACTTTGAGGTGGAATTCAGTAAAGACCATCCCCAGACTTT
ATCTATTCAGATTGCCCTGCATTCTCTGCTGATGGAGGACTTATTGGAGAAGAATCCAGATTCTAAATAT
AAGAACCTGATGGTGTCTCGAGGAGCCCCTAAGCCATCTAGTTTAGCACAAAAAGAATACCTTTCTCAGT
CTTGCCCCTCAGTGTCCAATGTGGAATATCCTGATATGCCTCGGTCTCTCCCTTCCCACATGGAAGAAGC
TCCTAATGTCTTCCAGTTGTATCAAAGGCCCACCTCTGCGTCCCGGAAAAAGCAAAAGGAAGTCCAAGAC
AAGGACTATCCCTTGACCCCACCTCCTTCTCCAACAGTGGATGAGCCCAAGATACTTGTTGGAAAGAGTA
AATTTGATGATTCCTTAGTCCACATCAACATATTCTTGGTAGATAAGAAACATCCAGAATTCTCTTCCAG
TTACAATCGAGTTAACCGGAGCATTGATGTTGATTTTAATTGCTTGGATGTGCTGATCACACTGCAAACC
TGGGTTGTGATATTAGACTTTTTTGGAATCGGCTCCACTGCAGACAACCACGCAATGAGGCTGCCTCCTG
AGGGCATTCTGCACAACGTGAAGTTGGAGCCACATGCCTCCATGGAGTCTGGACTTCAGGATCCAGTGAA
CACCAAACTGGATCTCAAGGTTCATTCACTTTCTCTAGTGCTGAATAAGACCACCAGTGAGCTTGCCAAA
GCAAATGTGTCCAAATTAGTAGCACACCTGGAAATGATTGAGGGAGACCTGGCCTTACAGGGCAGCATTG
GGAGTCTGTCTCTAAGTGACCTCACATGCCATGGAGAGTTCTACAGAGAACGGTTCACTACCAGTGGTGA
AGAAGCACTCATCTTCCAGACTTTTAAATACGGACGGCCTGACCCTCTGCTCCGGAGAGAACACGACATT
CGCGTGAGCCTCCGGATGGCCTCTGTGCAGTATGTGCATACTCAGCGTTTCCAGGCAGAGGTGGTGGCCT
TCATTCAGCATTTCACTCAGCTGCAGGATGTCTTAGGGCGCCAGCGAGCTGCTATTGAGGGGCAGACGGT
GAGAGATCAAGCCCAGCGCTGTTCACGGGTTCTCCTGGATATTGAGGCTGGTGCTCCCGTTCTCTTGATC
CCAGAAAGTTCCAGATCAAATAATCTGATTGTAGCAAATTTGGGGAAGTTGAAAGTCAAAAATAAGTTTC
TGTTTGCTGGTTTTCCTGGCACCTTTTCCCTACAAGATAAGGAATCTGTGCCTTCAGCTTCCCCAACGGG
TATTCCCAAACACAGTCTGAGGAAAACGACAAGCACGGAGGAGCCCAGGGGAACCCATTCCCAGGGGCAG
TTCACGATGCCTCTTGCTGGAATGAGCCTAGGAAGCCTGAAGAGTGAGTTTGTGCCCAGTACCTCCACCA
AGCAGCAAGGGCCGCAACCCACACTGTCTGTTGGCCAAGAGTCCAGTAGTCCAGAAGACCATGTCTGCCT
GCTGGATTGCGTTGTCGTGGATCTCCAGGACATGGACATCTTTGCTGCAGAGAGACATCCGAGAGAATAC
TCGAAGGCACCAGAGGATAGTAGTGGAGATCTGATCTTCCCTTCCTATTTTGTGCGACAGACAGGAGGAA
GCCTCTTAACCGAGCCTTGTAGGCTGAAATTGCAGGTGGAAAGGAATTTGGACAAAGAAATAAGTCATAC
TGTGCCAGACATATCTATCCATGGCAATCTCTCCTCAGTCCACTGCTCTCTGGATCTGTATAAATACAAG
CTGATCCGCGGCTTATTAGAGAACAACCTGGGAGAACCCATAGAGGAATTTATGCGGCCTTATGATTTAC
AAGATCCAAGAATTCATACTGTCCTGAGTGGAGAAGTGTACACCTGTATGTGCTTCCTCATTGATATGGT
GAATGTAAGTCTGGAGCTTAAAGATCCAAAAAGAAAAGAAGGTGCTGGGTCCCTAGCCAGATTTGACTTC
AAGAAATGCAAACTGCTCTATGAAAGTTTTTCCAACCAAACCAAGTCCATTAACTTGGTTTCCCATTCCA
TGATGGCTTTTGACACCCGTTATGCTGGGCAGAAGACCAGCCCTGGCATGACGAATGTGTTCAGCTGTAT
CTTTCAGCCCGCTAAGAACAGCAGCACCACCCAAGGGTCCATTCAGATTGAACTACATTTCAGATCTACC
AAGGATTCCTCCTGCTTTACAGTAGTTCTCAACAATCTCCGTGTGTTTCTCATATTTGACTGGCTACTGT
TAGTCCATGATTTTCTCCACACTCCCAGTGATATTAAGAAACAAAATCATGTTACTCCTTCTCGCCACCG
TAACTCTAGCAGCGAATCTGCTATAGTTCCCAAAACTGTGAAGAGTGGAGTAGTTACCAAGCGGTCTTCC
CTTCCTGTGTCCAATGAAAGGCACCTGGAGGTCAAGGTCAATGTAACAGGTACGGAGTTTGTGGTCATTG
AAGATGTGTCCTGCTTCGACACCAATGCCATTATTCTGAAAGGCACCACAGTGCTCACCTATAAGCCCCG
GTTTGTTGATCGCCCCTTTTCAGGAAGTTTGTTTGGCATTGAGGTGTTTTCATGCCGACTAGGGAATGAG
CATGATACAGCTCTTTCAATTGTGGATCCCGTACAAATTCAAATGGAGTTGGTGGGGAATTCTTCTTATC
AAAATAGTTCAGGATTGATGGATGCATTCAATAGTGAAGATTTCCCACCTGTCCTGGAGATTCAGTTACA
AGCCCTGGATATCAGACTCTCCTATAATGATGTTCAGCTGTTTCTTGCCATTGCAAAATCCATCCCAGAG
CAAGCTAATGCTGCAGTGCCAGACTCAGTGGCCCTGGAGTCAGACTCCGTTGGCACTTACCTTCCAGGTG
CATCTCGCGTTGGAGAGGAAATCAGAGAAGGGACAAGACACACCTTAGATCCTGTCTTGGAGTTACAGCT
GGCTAGGCTGCAGGAGCTGGGATTCAGCATGGATGATTGTCGCAAAGCTCTTTTGGCGTGTCAAGGCCAA
TTGAAAAAGGCAGCAAGTTGGTTGTTTAAGAATGCGGAACCTCTGAAGTCTCTTTCCTTGGCCTCCACCA
GCCGAGATAGCCCAGGGGCTGTGGCAGCGCCATTGATCTCTGGCGTGGAGATCAAAGCTGAGAGTGTGTG
CATCTGTTTCATCGATGACTGCATGGATTGTGATGTTCCTCTCGCTGAACTCACCTTTTCCCGTCTGAAT
TTTCTTCAGCGTGTAAGAACTAGCCCTGAAGGCTATGCCCACTTCACCCTTTCTGGAGATTATTATAACC
GTGCTCTTTCAGGCTGGGAGCCATTTATTGAGCCTTGGCCATGCTCTGTATCCTGGCAACAGCAGGCAGC
TAGTCGTCTCCATCCTCCTCGACTGAAGCTAGAAGCCAAGGCCAAACCTCGTTTGGATATCAATATCACT
TCTGTGCTAATTGACCAGTATGTAAGTACCAAGGAATCGTGGATGGCAGATTACTGTAAAGATGACAAGG
ACATAGAGTCAGCTAAATCAGAAGACTGGATGGGCTCTTCGGTGGATCCTCCATGTTTTGGACAAACAGA
GGTGAAAACCCCCAAGCGCCGGCAGCCATTTGTCCCCTTTGCTCTGAGGAACCACACGGGGTGCACTTTG
TGGTTTGCCACCCTGACCACCACACCCACCAGAGCTGCACTCTCTCACAGTGGGAGTCCAGGGGTAGTTC
CAGAAGGGAACGGAACATTTCTCGATGATACTCACAATGTTAGTGAATGGCGAGAAGTCCTTACAGGTGA
AGAGATTCCCTTTGAATTTGAAGCAAGAGGAAAGTTAAGACACAGACACACCCATGACCTCCGGATTCAT
CAACTGCAAGTGAGAGTAAATGGCTGGGAGCAAGTGAGCCCAGTGTCTGTGGACAAAGTCGGGACCTTTT
TTCGATATGCAGCACCAGATAAAAATTCATCTTCCTCTACGATTGGCAGCCCAAGCAGCAGAACAAATAT
TATACATCCCCAGGTTTATTTCTCTTCACTCCCACCAGTGCGGGTGGTCTTTGCAGTGACTATGGAAGGC
AGTGCACGGAAAGTCATCACTGTCCGGTCAGCCCTCATTGTGAGGAACAGACTTGAGACACCAATGGAAC
TAAGACTGGATAGCCCATCAGCTCCAGACAAGCCAGTGGTGCTTCCTGCTATCATGCCAGGGGATTCGTT
TGCTGTGCCTTTACACCTCACTTCTTGGCGGCTACAGGCCCGGCCCAAAGGATTGGGTGTATTTTTCTGT
AAGGCTCCCATTCATTGGACCAATGTAGTGAAGACTGCAGAAATTAGTAGCAGTAAACGAGAGTGCCACT
CTATGGACACAGAAAAAAGCCGATTTTTCAGGTTTTGTGTGGCTATAAAGAAAGAGAATTATCCAGATTA
TATGCCCTCAAACATATTTTCTGACAGTGCAAAACAGATTTTCAGACAGCCTGGGCATACCATATATCTC
CTGCCAACTGTGGTAATCTGCAACTTGCTACCCTGTGAACTTGATTTTTATGTTAAAGGAATGCCAATTA
ATGGGACGCTGAAACCTGGCAAGGAGGCAGCTCTCCATACAGCTGATACATCCCAGAACATTGAGCTGGG
GGTATCACTGGAGAATTTCCCCCTCTGTAAAGAATTGCTCATTCCACCTGGAACCCAAAACTATATGGTG
AGAATGCGACTCTATGACGTCAACCGTCGGCAGCTGAACCTCACCATCCGGATTGTGTGTCGAGCAGAAG
GATCCTTAAAGATCTTCATTTCTGCTCCATATTGGCTGATTAACAAAACAGGGTTGCCACTGATCTTCAG
ACAGGACAATGCCAAGACAGATGCTGCAGGCCAGTTTGAGGAGCATGAGCTGGCCCGTAGCCTGAGTCCT
CTCTTATTCTGCTATGCTGACAAAGAGCAGCCAAACCTCTGCACGATGAGAATCGGAAGGGGGATTCATC
CAGAAGGCATGCCGGGCTGGTGTCAGGGCTTCTCCCTGGATGGTGGTAGTGGTGTCCGAGCTTTGAAAGT
CATCCAGCAAGGAAACCGCCCAGGGCTGATCTATAACATTGGTATTGATGTCAAGAAAGGCCGAGGTCGA
TACATTGATACCTGCATGGTCATCTTTGCCCCCCGTTACCTGTTAGATAATAAATCATCTCACAAGCTTG
CATTTGCACAGAGGGAATTTGCCAGGGGACAGGGAACAGCCAATCCCGAAGGTTACATTTCCACCCTTCC
TGGTTCCAGTGTGGTGTTCCACTGGCCTCGGAATGACTATGATCAGCTATTGTGTGTCAGACTGATGGAC
GTTCCCAATTGTATTTGGTCTGGAGGCTTTGAAGTCAACAAGAATAATTCCTTCCATATCAACATGAGGG
ATACCTTGGGAAAATGCTTCTTCCTACGAGTGGAAATTACTCTCCGAGGAGCTACGTATAGGATCTCATT
TAGTGACACAGATCAGTTACCTCCTCCTTTCCGAATTGACAACTTTTCTAAGGTCCCGGTTGTCTTTACT
CAGCATGGCGTAGCTGAACCCAGGCTCCGGACTGAAGTGAAGCCCATGACTTCATTGGATTATGCCTGGG
ACGAACCCACCTTGCCACCTTTTATCACTCTGACTGTTAAAGGGGCAGGGTCCTCTGAGATCAACTGCAA
CATGAATGATTTCCAGGATAATCGGCAGCTTTATTATGAAAATTTCATTTACATTGCTGCTACATATACA
TTCTCTGGCTTGCAGGAGGGAACAGGCAGGCCTGTGGCTTCCAACAAGGCCATTACCTGTGCGGAGCTCG
TTTTGGATGTCTCACCCAAGACACAAAGAGTCATTTTAAAAAAGAAGGAACCAGGAAAGCGTTCTCAGCT
GTGGAGGATGACAGGAACAGGAATGCTGGCCCATGAGGGCTCCTCAGTTCCTCACAATCCCAATAAGCCC
TCAGCCGCCCGCTCCACCGAGGGGTCTGCCATCTTAGATATTGCTGGTCTCGCTGCAGTGACTGACAACA
GATACGAGCCACTGATGCTGAGAAAGCCTGACCGCAGGCGAAGCACAACTCAGACGTGGAGTTTCCGAGA
AGGAAAACTGACCTGTGGGTTACATGGGTTGGTCGTCCAGGCCAAAGGAGGACTTTCTGGTTTGTTTGAT
GGAGCTGAAGTTGTTCTTGGTCCTGACACTTCCATGGAGCTTTTGGGGCCAGTTCCACCTGAACAACAAT
TTATTAATCAAAAAATGAGACCTGGTTCTGGAATGTTATCCATCAGAGTCATCCCAGATGGACCAACTAG
AGCACTCCAGATAACAGATTTCTGCCACCGGAAAAGCAGCCGTTCATATGAAGTGGATGAACTTCCTGTC
ACCGAACAAGAGCTGCAGAAATTAAAGAATCCAGATACAGAGCAGGAATTGGAAGTGCTTGTGAGGTTAG
AAGGTGGAATTGGGTTGTCCTTAATTAATAAAGTCCCAGAAGAACTGGTCTTTGCAAGTCTTACAGGAAT
CAATGTGCACTATACACAGCTGGCAACCAGTCACATGCTTGAACTCAGCATACAGGATGTACAGGTGGAC
AATCAGCTCATTGGTACCACGCAGCCCTTCATGCTCTATGTGACTCCCCTGAGCAATGAGAATGAGGTCA
TCGAGACCGGCCCAGCTGTGCAAGTCAACGCAGTGAAGTTCCCCAGTAAGAGTGCACTGACCAACATCTA
CAAGCATCTGATGATCACAGCTCAGAGATTCACAGTGCAAATTGAGGAGAAACTGCTCCTCAAGCTGCTA
AGTTTCTTTGGCTACGATCAAGCAGAATCAGAGGTGGAAAAATATGATGAAAACCTCCATGAAAAGACAG
CTGAGCAAGGTGGAACACCAATTCGATACTACTTTGAAAATCTCAAAATCAGCATTCCTCAGATCAAGCT
AAGTGTGTTCACCTCCAACAAGCTCCCATTGGATCTTAAGGCCCTAAAAAGCACCTTGGGGTTTCCTTTG
ATACGGTTTGAAGACGCTGTGATTAATCTAGATCCATTCACTCGGGTACATCCCTATGAGACCAAGGAGT
TCATCATCAATGATATCCTCAAACATTTCCAGGAGGAACTCCTCAGCCAGGCAGCTCGAATCCTGGGATC
AGTGGATTTTCTTGGCAATCCTATGGGGCTTTTGAATGATGTTTCTGAAGGGGTTACTGGACTGATAAAA
TATGGAAATGTCGGGGGCCTCATCAGAAATGTTACACACGGAGTATCAAACTCTGCTGCCAAGTTTGCTG
GAACATTATCAGATGGCTTAGGGAAGACGATGGACAATCGGCATCAGTCAGAGCGGGAGTACATCAGGTA
CCATGCAGCCACAAGTGGTGAACACCTTGTAGCCGGCATCCATGGCCTGGCTCATGGTATCATTGGTGGA
CTGACCAGTGTTATAACTTCGACAGTGGAAGGTGTGAAAACAGAAGGGGGTGTCAGCGGTTTCATATCTG
GCCTTGGAAAAGGGCTTGTTGGCACTGTAACCAAGCCAGTGGCAGGCGCCCTGGATTTTGCATCAGAAAC
AGCCCAGGCGGTGAGAGACACAGCCACACTCAGCGGCCCCAGGACTCAAGCACAGAGGGTTCGGAAACCG
CGTTGCTGCACGGGGCCCCAGGGGCTGCTTCCCCGATATTCTGAGAGCCAGGCGGAAGGACAGGAGCAGC
TCTTCAAACTCACAGACAACATACAGGACGAATTCTTCATCGCTGTGGAGAACATTGACAGCTACTGCGT
GCTCATCTCCTCCAAAGCTGTTTACTTCCTGAAAAGTGGAGACTACGTGGATCGAGAAGCCATTTTCCTA
GAAGTCAAATACGATGACCTCTACCACTGCCTTGTCTCCAAAGACCATGGGAAGGTGTATGTGCAGGTGA
CCAAGAAAGCCGTGAGCACGAGCAGTGGAGTGTCCATCCCCGGCCCCTCCCACCAGAAGCCCATGGTCCA
TGTGAAATCTGAGGTCCTTGCTGTCAAGTTGTCACAAGAAATAAACTACGCAAAGAGCCTCTACTATGAA
CAGCAGCTTATGTTAAGACTCAGCGAAAACCGAGAGCAGCTGGAGCTGGACTCCTGATCTAGATAACTGA
TCATAATCAGCCATACCACATTTGTAGAGGTTTTACTTGCTTTAAAAAACCTCCCACACCTCCCCCTGAA
CCTGAAACATAAAATGAATGCAATTGTTGTTGTTAACTTGTTTATTGCAGCTTATAATGGTTACAAATAA
AGCAATAGCATCACAAATTTCACAAATAAAGCATTTTTTTCACTGCATTCTAGTTGTGGTTTGTCCAAAC
TCATCAATGTATCTTAACGCGTAAATTGTAAGCGTTAATATTTTGTTAAAATTCGCGTTAAATTTTTGTT
AAATCAGCTCATTTTTTAACCAATAGGCCGAAATCGGCAAAATCCCTTATAAATCAAAAGAATAGACCGA
GATAGGGT
[37 nt withheld, positions 14709-14745]
AAAGAACGTGGACTCCAACGTCAAAGG
[49 nt withheld, positions 14773-14821]
T
[91 nt withheld, positions 14823-14913]
G
[124 nt withheld, positions 14915-15038]
CAGGTGGCACTTTTCGGGGAAATGTGCGCGGAACCCCTATTTGTTTATTTTTCTAAATACATTCAAATAT
GTATCCGCTCATGAGACAATAACCCTGATAAATGCTTCAATAATATTGAAAAAGGAAGAGTCCTGAGGCG
GAAAGAACCAGCTGTGGAATGTGTGTCAGTTAGGGTGTGGAAAGTCCCCAGGCTCCCCAGCAGGCAGAAG
TATGCAAAGCATGCATCTCAATTAGTCAGCAACCAGGTGTGGAAAGTCCCCAGGCTCCCCAGCAGGCAGA
AGTATGCAAAGCATGCATCTCAATTAGTCAGCAACCATAGTCCCGCCCCTAACTCCGCCCATCCCGCCCC
TAACTCCGCCCAGTTCCGCCCATTCTCCGCCCCATGGCTGACTAATTTTTTTTATTTATGCAGAGGCCGA
GGCCGCCTCGGCCTCTGAGCTATTCCAGAAGTAGTGAGGAGGCTTTTTTGGAGGCCTAGGCTTTTGCAAA
GATCGATCAAGAGACAGGATGAGGATCGTTTCGCATGATTGAACAAGATGGATTGCACGCAGGTTCTCCG
GCCGCTTGGGTGGAGAGGCTATTCGGCTATGACTGGGCACAACAGACAATCGGCTGCTCTGATGCCGCCG
TGTTCCGGCTGTCAGCGCAGGGGCGCCCGGTTCTTTTTGTCAAGACCGACCTGTCCGGTGCCCTGAATGA
ACTGCAAGACGAGGCAGCGCGGCTATCGTGGCTGGCCACGACGGGCGTTCCTTGCGCAGCTGTGCTCGAC
GTTGTCACTGAAGCGGGAAGGGACTGGCTGCTATTGGGCGAAGTGCCGGGGCAGGATCTCCTGTCATCTC
ACCTTGCTCCTGCCGAGAAAGTATCCATCATGGCTGATGCAATGCGGCGGCTGCATACGCTTGATCCGGC
TACCTGCCCATTCGACCACCAAGCGAAACATCGCATCGAGCGAGCACGTACTCGGATGGAAGCCGGTCTT
GTCGATCAGGATGATCTGGACGAAGAGCATCAGGGGCTCGCGCCAGCCGAACTGTTCGCCAGGCTCAAGG
CGAGCATGCCCGACGGCGAGGATCTCGTCGTGACCCATGGCGATGCCTGCTTGCCGAATATCATGGTGGA
AAATGGCCGCTTTTCTGGATTCATCGACTGTGGCCGGCTGGGTGTGGCGGACCGCTATCAGGACATAGCG
TTGGCTACCCGTGATATTGCTGAAGAGCTTGGCGGCGAATGGGCTGACCGCTTCCTCGTGCTTTACGGTA
TCGCCGCTCCCGATTCGCAGCGCATCGCCTTCTATCGCCTTCTTGACGAGTTCTTCTGAGCGGGACTCTG
GGGTTCGAAATGACCGACCAAGCGACGCCCAACCTGCCATCACGAGATTTCGATTCCACCGCCGCCTTCT
ATGAAAGGTTGGGCTTCGGAATCGTTTTCCGGGACGCCGGCTGGATGATCCTCCAGCGCGGGGATCTCAT
GCTGGAGTTCTTCGCCCACCCTAGGGGGAGGCTAACTGAAACACGGAAGGAGACAATACCGGAAGGAACC
CGCGCTATGACGGCAATAAAAAGACAGAATAAAACGCACGGTGTTGGGTCGTTTGTTCATAAACGCGGGG
TTCGGTCCCAGGGCTGGCACTCTGTCGATACCCCACCGAGACCCCATTGGGGCCAATACGCCCGCGTTTC
TTCCTTTTCCCCACCCCACCCCCCAAGTTCGGGTGAAGGCCCAGGGCTCGCAGCCAACGTCGGGGCGGCA
GGCCCTGCCATAGCCTCAGGTTACTCATATATACTTTAGATTGATTTAAAACTTCATTTTTAATTTAAAA
GGATCTAGGTGAAGATCCTTTTTGATAATCTCATGACCAAAATCCCTTAACGTGAGTTTTCGTTCCACTG
AGCGTCAGACCCCGTAGAAAAGATCAAAGGATCTTCTTGAGATCCTTTTTTTCTGCGCGTAATCTGCTGC
TTGCAAACAAAAAAACCACCGCTACCAGCGGTGGTTTGTTTGCCGGATCAAGAGCTACCAACTCTTTTTC
CGAAGGTAACTGGCTTCAGCAGAGCGCAGATACCAAATACTGTTCTTCTAGTGTAGCCGTAGTTAGGCCA
CCACTTCAAGAACTCTGTAGCACCGCCTACATACCTCGCTCTGCTAATCCTGTTACCAGTGGCTGCTGCC
AGTGGCGATAAGTCGTGTCTTACCGGGTTGGACTCAAGACGATAGTTACCGGATAAGGCGCAGCGGTCGG
GCTGAACGGGGGGTTCGTGCACACAGCCCAGCTTGGAGCGAACGACCTACACCGAACTGAGATACCTACA
GCGTGAGCTATGAGAAAGCGCCACGCTTCCCGAAGGGAGAAAGGCGGACAGGTATCCGGTAAGCGGCAGG
GTCGGAACAGGAGAGCGCACGAGGGAGCTTCCAGGGGGAAACGCCTGGTATCTTTATAGTCCTGTCGGGT
TTCGCCACCTCTGACTTGAGCGTCGATTTTTGTGATGCTCGTCAGGGGGGCGGAGCCTATGGAAAAACGC
CAGCAACGCGGCCTTTTTACGGTTCCTGGCCTTTTGCTGGCCTTTTGCTCACATGTTCTTTCCTGCGTTA
TCCCCTGATTCTGTGGATAACCGTATTACCGCCATGCAT
